Addgene plasmid #209119: pET28a(+)-SUMO-B'-l2-B'
Purpose: Bacterial expression of CC-GEMS ligand SUMO-B'-l2-B'
Depositing lab: Tom de Greef. Depositing organization: Technische Universiteit Eindhoven. Publication: Engineering a scalable and orthogonal platform for synthetic communication in mammalian cells. Makri Pistikou AM, Cremers GAO, Nathalia BL, Meuleman TJ, Bogels BWA, Eijkens BV, de Dreu A, Bezembinder MTH, Stassen OMJA, Bouten CCV, Merkx M, Jerala R, de Greef TFA. Nat Commun. 2023 Nov 2;14(1):7001. doi: 10.1038/s41467-023-42810-5. PubMed 37919273.
Backbone
  Vector backbone: pET28a(+)-PT7
  Vector type: Bacterial Expression
Growth in bacteria
  Bacterial resistance: Kanamycin, 50 μg/mL
  Growth temperature: 37°C
  Growth strain: DH5alpha
  Copy number: High Copy
Gene/Insert
  Gene/Insert name: SUMO-B'-l2-B'
  Species: Synthetic
  Cloning method: Restriction Enzyme; 5′ cloning site unknown (unknown if destroyed)
Terms and licenses: Academic/Nonprofit Terms; Industry Terms: Not Available to Industry
Depositor comments: Deletion of I120 in SUMO-B'-l2-B' does not affect plasmid function. CC: coiled-coil; GEMS: Generalized Extracellular Molecule Sensor. Please visit https://doi.org/10.1101/2023.01.18.524631 for bioRxiv preprint.
How to cite: pET28a(+)-SUMO-B'-l2-B' was a gift from Tom de Greef (Addgene plasmid # 209119 ; http://n2t.net/addgene:209119 ; RRID:Addgene_209119)
