[The description below was written by a language model from this plasmid's Addgene catalogue record and pLannotate feature annotations shown in this document.]
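Description:
pET28a(+)-SUMO-B'-l2-B' is a 6.1 kb bacterial expression plasmid built on a pET28a(+) backbone for producing a synthetic protein ligand of the CC-GEMS system, in which coiled-coil (CC) peptides are used as inputs for Generalized Extracellular Molecule Sensor receptors in engineered mammalian cells. It is propagated in E. coli under kanamycin selection through an aph(3')-Ia resistance gene and replicates from a ColE1/pMB1-type origin. The annotation also shows the pBR322-derived bom site and rop gene typical of pET vectors, although the catalogue lists the plasmid as high copy. An f1 origin is present as well, along with short remnants of tetracycline-resistance sequence that are backbone relics rather than functional markers.

Expression is driven by a T7 promoter followed by a lac operator and the T7 gene 10 ribosome binding site, and the plasmid carries lacI under its own promoter. Transcription therefore depends on T7 RNA polymerase supplied by the host and is inducible with IPTG, ending at the T7 terminator. The open reading frame begins with a short match to a composite His/TEV tag, most likely an N-terminal His tag, followed by yeast SMT3 (SUMO), a fusion partner commonly used to improve solubility and permit protease removal. The roughly 500 bp after SUMO is unannotated and presumably encodes the synthetic B'-l2-B' portion, which by its name suggests two B' coiled-coil units joined by a linker, though the record does not spell this out. Fragments matching Strep-Tag II and a polyhistidine tag lie downstream, suggesting C-terminal affinity handles for purification. The depositor notes a deletion of residue I120 in the insert that does not affect function.
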