Features (pLannotate 1.2.2; 21 found; start..end, strand, type, name):
     12..440     +  rep_origin     f1 ori (sequence partly withheld): f1 bacteriophage origin of replication; arrow indicates direction of (+) strand synthesis
    493..550     +  promoter       AmpR promoter (fragment): bla
    559..1374    -  CDS            KanR: aminoglycoside phosphotransferase; aph(3')-Ia; confers resistance to kanamycin in bacteria or G418 (Geneticin®) in eukaryotes
   1496..2084    +  rep_origin     ori: high-copy-number ColE1/pMB1/pBR322/pUC origin of replication
   2270..2409    -  misc_feature   bom: basis of mobility region from pBR322
   2511..2702    -  CDS            rop: Rop protein, which maintains plasmids at low copy number; rop
   2719..3099    +  CDS            YPB1_ECOLX: Protein predicted: Swiss-Prot protein existence level 4. From Escherichia coli.
   3171..3462    -  CDS            TcR (fragment): tetracycline efflux protein; tet; confers resistance to tetracycline
   3477..3498    -  protein_bind   CAP binding site: CAP binding activates transcription in the presence of cAMP. E. coli catabolite activator protein
   3511..4593    -  CDS            lacI: lac repressor; lacI; The lac repressor binds to the lac operator to inhibit transcription in E. coli. This inhibition can be relieved by adding lactose or isopropyl-β-D-thiogalactopyranoside (IPTG).
   4594..4671    -  promoter       lacI promoter: lacI
   4679..4958    -  CDS            TcR (fragment): tetracycline efflux protein; tet; confers resistance to tetracycline
   4980..4998    +  promoter       T7 promoter: promoter for bacteriophage T7 RNA polymerase
   4999..5023    +  protein_bind   lac operator: The lac repressor binds to the lac operator to inhibit transcription in E. coli. This inhibition can be relieved by adding lactose or isopropyl-β-D-thiogalactopyranoside (IPTG). lac repressor encoded by lacI
   5038..5060    +  RBS            RBS: efficient ribosome binding site from bacteriophage T7 gene 10 (Olins and Rangwala, 1989)
   5079..5095    +  CDS            capTEV™ (fragment): composite tag for in vivo biotinylation, TEV protease cleavage, and 6xHis tagging
   5124..5414    +  CDS            SMT3: SMT3_YEAST - Experimental evidence at protein level: Swiss-Prot protein existence level 1. Not known; suppressor of MIF2 mutations. From Saccharomyces cerevisiae (strain ATCC 204508 / S288c) (Baker's yeast).
   5916..5938    +  CDS            Strep-Tag II (fragment): peptide that binds Strep-Tactin®, an engineered form of streptavidin
   5959..5976    +  CDS            9xHis (fragment): 9xHis affinity tag
   5986..6035    +  CDS            SET1 (fragment): solubility-enhancement tag derived from T7 phage gene 10B
   6043..6090    +  terminator     T7 terminator: transcription terminator for bacteriophage T7 RNA polymerase
>Addgene plasmid #209119 | pET28a(+)-SUMO-B'-l2-B' | addgene full sequence | sequence record 417095 | Addgene NGS Result
TGGCGAATGGG
[124 nt withheld, positions 12-135]
C
[91 nt withheld, positions 137-227]
A
[49 nt withheld, positions 229-277]
CCTTTGACGTTGGAGTCCACGTTCTTT
[37 nt withheld, positions 305-341]
ACCCTATCTCGGTCTATTCTTTTGATTTATAAGGGATTTTGCCGATTTCGGCCTATTGGTTAAAAAATGA
GCTGATTTAACAAAAATTTAACGCGAATTTTAACAAAATATTAACGCTTACAATTTAGGTGGCACTTTTC
GGGGAAATGTGCGCGGAACCCCTATTTGTTTATTTTTCTAAATACATTCAAATATGTATCCGCTCATGAA
TTAATTCTTAGAAAAACTCATCGAGCATCAAATGAAACTGCAATTTATTCATATCAGGATTATCAATACC
ATATTTTTGAAAAAGCCGTTTCTGTAATGAAGGAGAAAACTCACCGAGGCAGTTCCATAGGATGGCAAGA
TCCTGGTATCGGTCTGCGATTCCGACTCGTCCAACATCAATACAACCTATTAATTTCCCCTCGTCAAAAA
TAAGGTTATCAAGTGAGAAATCACCATGAGTGACGACTGAATCCGGTGAGAATGGCAAAAGTTTATGCAT
TTCTTTCCAGACTTGTTCAACAGGCCAGCCATTACGCTCGTCATCAAAATCACTCGCATCAACCAAACCG
TTATTCATTCGTGATTGCGCCTGAGCGAGACGAAATACGCGATCGCTGTTAAAAGGACAATTACAAACAG
GAATCGAATGCAACCGGCGCAGGAACACTGCCAGCGCATCAACAATATTTTCACCTGAATCAGGATATTC
TTCTAATACCTGGAATGCTGTTTTCCCGGGGATCGCAGTGGTGAGTAACCATGCATCATCAGGAGTACGG
ATAAAATGCTTGATGGTCGGAAGAGGCATAAATTCCGTCAGCCAGTTTAGTCTGACCATCTCATCTGTAA
CATCATTGGCAACGCTACCTTTGCCATGTTTCAGAAACAACTCTGGCGCATCGGGCTTCCCATACAATCG
ATAGATTGTCGCACCTGATTGCCCGACATTATCGCGAGCCCATTTATACCCATATAAATCAGCATCCATG
TTGGAATTTAATCGCGGCCTAGAGCAAGACGTTTCCCGTTGAATATGGCTCATAACACCCCTTGTATTAC
TGTTTATGTAAGCAGACAGTTTTATTGTTCATGACCAAAATCCCTTAACGTGAGTTTTCGTTCCACTGAG
CGTCAGACCCCGTAGAAAAGATCAAAGGATCTTCTTGAGATCCTTTTTTTCTGCGCGTAATCTGCTGCTT
GCAAACAAAAAAACCACCGCTACCAGCGGTGGTTTGTTTGCCGGATCAAGAGCTACCAACTCTTTTTCCG
AAGGTAACTGGCTTCAGCAGAGCGCAGATACCAAATACTGTCCTTCTAGTGTAGCCGTAGTTAGGCCACC
ACTTCAAGAACTCTGTAGCACCGCCTACATACCTCGCTCTGCTAATCCTGTTACCAGTGGCTGCTGCCAG
TGGCGATAAGTCGTGTCTTACCGGGTTGGACTCAAGACGATAGTTACCGGATAAGGCGCAGCGGTCGGGC
TGAACGGGGGGTTCGTGCACACAGCCCAGCTTGGAGCGAACGACCTACACCGAACTGAGATACCTACAGC
GTGAGCTATGAGAAAGCGCCACGCTTCCCGAAGGGAGAAAGGCGGACAGGTATCCGGTAAGCGGCAGGGT
CGGAACAGGAGAGCGCACGAGGGAGCTTCCAGGGGGAAACGCCTGGTATCTTTATAGTCCTGTCGGGTTT
CGCCACCTCTGACTTGAGCGTCGATTTTTGTGATGCTCGTCAGGGGGGCGGAGCCTATGGAAAAACGCCA
GCAACGCGGCCTTTTTACGGTTCCTGGCCTTTTGCTGGCCTTTTGCTCACATGTTCTTTCCTGCGTTATC
CCCTGATTCTGTGGATAACCGTATTACCGCCTTTGAGTGAGCTGATACCGCTCGCCGCAGCCGAACGACC
GAGCGCAGCGAGTCAGTGAGCGAGGAAGCGGAAGAGCGCCTGATGCGGTATTTTCTCCTTACGCATCTGT
GCGGTATTTCACACCGCAATGGTGCACTCTCAGTACAATCTGCTCTGATGCCGCATAGTTAAGCCAGTAT
ACACTCCGCTATCGCTACGTGACTGGGTCATGGCTGCGCCCCGACACCCGCCAACACCCGCTGACGCGCC
CTGACGGGCTTGTCTGCTCCCGGCATCCGCTTACAGACAAGCTGTGACCGTCTCCGGGAGCTGCATGTGT
CAGAGGTTTTCACCGTCATCACCGAAACGCGCGAGGCAGCTGCGGTAAAGCTCATCAGCGTGGTCGTGAA
GCGATTCACAGATGTCTGCCTGTTCATCCGCGTCCAGCTCGTTGAGTTTCTCCAGAAGCGTTAATGTCTG
GCTTCTGATAAAGCGGGCCATGTTAAGGGCGGTTTTTTCCTGTTTGGTCACTGATGCCTCCGTGTAAGGG
GGATTTCTGTTCATGGGGGTAATGATACCGATGAAACGAGAGAGGATGCTCACGATACGGGTTACTGATG
ATGAACATGCCCGGTTACTGGAACGTTGTGAGGGTAAACAACTGGCGGTATGGATGCGGCGGGACCAGAG
AAAAATCACTCAGGGTCAATGCCAGCGCTTCGTTAATACAGATGTAGGTGTTCCACAGGGTAGCCAGCAG
CATCCTGCGATGCAGATCCGGAACATAATGGTGCAGGGCGCTGACTTCCGCGTTTCCAGACTTTACGAAA
CACGGAAACCGAAGACCATTCATGTTGTTGCTCAGGTCGCAGACGTTTTGCAGCAGCAGTCGCTTCACGT
TCGCTCGCGTATCGGTGATTCATTCTGCTAACCAGTAAGGCAACCCCGCCAGCCTAGCCGGGTCCTCAAC
GACAGGAGCACGATCATGCGCACCCGTGGGGCCGCCATGCCGGCGATAATGGCCTGCTTCTCGCCGAAAC
GTTTGGTGGCGGGACCAGTGACGAAGGCTTGAGCGAGGGCGTGCAAGATTCCGAATACCGCAAGCGACAG
GCCGATCATCGTCGCGCTCCAGCGAAAGCGGTCCTCGCCGAAAATGACCCAGAGCGCTGCCGGCACCTGT
CCTACGAGTTGCATGATAAAGAAGACAGTCATAAGTGCGGCGACGATAGTCATGCCCCGCGCCCACCGGA
AGGAGCTGACTGGGTTGAAGGCTCTCAAGGGCATCGGTCGAGATCCCGGTGCCTAATGAGTGAGCTAACT
TACATTAATTGCGTTGCGCTCACTGCCCGCTTTCCAGTCGGGAAACCTGTCGTGCCAGCTGCATTAATGA
ATCGGCCAACGCGCGGGGAGAGGCGGTTTGCGTATTGGGCGCCAGGGTGGTTTTTCTTTTCACCAGTGAG
ACGGGCAACAGCTGATTGCCCTTCACCGCCTGGCCCTGAGAGAGTTGCAGCAAGCGGTCCACGCTGGTTT
GCCCCAGCAGGCGAAAATCCTGTTTGATGGTGGTTAACGGCGGGATATAACATGAGCTGTCTTCGGTATC
GTCGTATCCCACTACCGAGATATCCGCACCAACGCGCAGCCCGGACTCGGTAATGGCGCGCATTGCGCCC
AGCGCCATCTGATCGTTGGCAACCAGCATCGCAGTGGGAACGATGCCCTCATTCAGCATTTGCATGGTTT
GTTGAAAACCGGACATGGCACTCCAGTCGCCTTCCCGTTCCGCTATCGGCTGAATTTGATTGCGAGTGAG
ATATTTATGCCAGCCAGCCAGACGCAGACGCGCCGAGACAGAACTTAATGGGCCCGCTAACAGCGCGATT
TGCTGGTGACCCAATGCGACCAGATGCTCCACGCCCAGTCGCGTACCGTCTTCATGGGAGAAAATAATAC
TGTTGATGGGTGTCTGGTCAGAGACATCAAGAAATAACGCCGGAACATTAGTGCAGGCAGCTTCCACAGC
AATGGCATCCTGGTCATCCAGCGGATAGTTAATGATCAGCCCACTGACGCGTTGCGCGAGAAGATTGTGC
ACCGCCGCTTTACAGGCTTCGACGCCGCTTCGTTCTACCATCGACACCACCACGCTGGCACCCAGTTGAT
CGGCGCGAGATTTAATCGCCGCGACAATTTGCGACGGCGCGTGCAGGGCCAGACTGGAGGTGGCAACGCC
AATCAGCAACGACTGTTTGCCCGCCAGTTGTTGTGCCACGCGGTTGGGAATGTAATTCAGCTCCGCCATC
GCCGCTTCCACTTTTTCCCGCGTTTTCGCAGAAACGTGGCTGGCCTGGTTCACCACGCGGGAAACGGTCT
GATAAGAGACACCGGCATACTCTGCGACATCGTATAACGTTACTGGTTTCACATTCACCACCCTGAATTG
ACTCTCTTCCGGGCGCTATCATGCCATACCGCGAAAGGTTTTGCGCCATTCGATGGTGTCCGGGATCTCG
ACGCTCTCCCTTATGCGACTCCTGCATTAGGAAGCAGCCCAGTAGTAGGTTGAGGCCGTTGAGCACCGCC
GCCGCAAGGAATGGTGCATGCAAGGAGATGGCGCCCAACAGTCCCCCGGCCACGGGGCCTGCCACCATAC
CCACGCCGAAACAAGCGCTCATGAGCCCGAAGTGGCGAGCCCGATCTTCCCCATCGGTGATGTCGGCGAT
ATAGGCGCCAGCAACCGCACCTGTGGCGCCGGTGATGCCGGCCACGATGCGTCCGGCGTAGAGGATCGAG
ATCTCGATCCCGCGAAATTAATACGACTCACTATAGGGGAATTGTGAGCGGATAACAATTCCCCTCTAGA
AATAATTTTGTTTAACTTTAAGAAGGAGATATACCATGGGCAGCAGCCATCATCATCATCATCACAGCAG
CGGCACTAGTAGCGGCGGTGGTAGCGATAGCGAAGTCAATCAAGAAGCGAAACCGGAAGTCGAACCGGAA
GTCAAACCGGAAACGCACATCAACCTGAAAGTTAGTGATGGCAGCTCTGAAATTTTCTTTAAAATTAAGA
AAACCACGCCGCTGCGTCGCCTGATGGAAGCGTTTGCCAAACGCCAGGGCAAAGAAATGGATAGCCTGCG
CTTCCTGTATGACGGTATTCGTATCCAGGCGGATCAAGCCCCGGAAGATCTGGACATGGAAGATAACGAC
ATTATCGAAGCGCATCGCGAACAGATTGGCGGCCATATGATATATCATATGTCCGGCCCTGGCAGCAGCC
CCGAGGACAAGAACGCCGCTCTGAAGGAAGAGATCCAGGCGTTGGAAGAGGAGAACCAGGCCCTGGAAGA
GAAGATCGCCCAGCTGAAATACGGCGGATCTCGAATTCGGTGGGAATTTCATCACGGGGGTTCGGGTGGT
TCAGGCGGCTCAGGAGGCTCCGGGGGTTCCGGAGGGAGCGGTGCTGAAGCCGCAGCCAAGGAAGCAGCAG
CTAAAGAGGCCGCTGCGAAGGAAGCTGCCGCAAAGGAGGCGGCGGCGAAAGAGGCGGCAGCAAAAGCCGG
ATCTGGTGGCAGTGGTGGCTCCGGCGGGTCAGGTGGCAGCGGGGGATCAGGAGGTACCTCCGGCCCTGGC
AGCAGCCCCGAGGACAAGAACGCCGCTCTGAAGGAAGAGATCCAGGCGTTGGAAGAGGAGAACCAGGCCC
TGGAAGAGAAGATCGCCCAGCTGAAATACGGCGGATCTAAGCTTTGGAGCCACCCGCAGTTCGAAAAATA
AAGCGGCCGCACTCGAGCACCACCACCACCACCACTGAGATCCGGCTGCTAACAAAGCCCGAAAGGAAGC
TGAGTTGGCTGCTGCCACCGCTGAGCAATAACTAGCATAACCCCTTGGGGCCTCTAAACGGGTCTTGAGG
GGTTTTTTGCTGAAAGGAGGAACTATATCCGGAT
